Addgene plasmid #40372: pBACgus4x/cdc37/LRRK2 1867-2161_C2024S/C2025S
Depositing lab: Michael J Fox Foundation MJFF. Depositing organization: Michael J Fox Foundation.
Backbone
  Vector backbone: pBACgus4x/cdc37
  Backbone manufacturer: Novagen
  Vector type: Baculovirus
Growth in bacteria
  Bacterial resistance: Ampicillin, 100 μg/mL
  Growth temperature: 37°C
  Growth strain: Top10
  Copy number: High Copy
Gene/Insert
  Gene/Insert name: LRRK2
  Species: H. sapiens (human)
  Mutation: aa1867-2161, C2024S/C2025S
  Entrez Gene: LRRK2 (a.k.a. AURA17, DARDARIN, PARK8, RIPK7, ROCO2)
  Promoter: polH
  Tag / fusion protein: HisTev (N terminal on insert)
  Cloning method: Restriction Enzyme; 5′ cloning site BamHI (destroyed during cloning); 3′ cloning site HindIII (destroyed during cloning)
  Sequencing primers: 5′ DSP2466For:GAATTTCGTCGACAGATC; 3′ DSP2466Rev:AATAACCCGGATCAGCTT
Terms and licenses: Academic/Nonprofit Terms; Industry Terms
Depositor comments: Co-expresses cdc37
How to cite: pBACgus4x/cdc37/LRRK2 1867-2161_C2024S/C2025S was a gift from Michael J Fox Foundation MJFF (Addgene plasmid # 40372 ; http://n2t.net/addgene:40372 ; RRID:Addgene_40372)
