[The description below was written by a language model from this plasmid's Addgene catalogue record and pLannotate feature annotations shown in this document.]
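Description:
pBACgus4x/cdc37/LRRK2 1867-2161_C2024S/C2025S is a baculovirus transfer plasmid built on a cdc37-containing derivative of the Novagen pBACgus4x multi-promoter backbone, intended for producing recombinant protein in insect cells. It is maintained in E. coli as a high-copy plasmid through a ColE1/pUC-type origin with ampicillin selection (AmpR), and it also carries an f1 origin. The expression region is flanked by baculovirus sequences, lef2/ORF603 on one side and part of ORF1629 on the other. These serve as homology arms for recombination with baculoviral DNA, moving the whole cassette into the viral genome. A β-glucuronidase (GUS) reporter driven by the late p6.9 promoter lies within the transferred region and gives a simple marker for recombinant virus.

The main payload is a fragment of human LRRK2 covering residues 1867-2161, which corresponds to the kinase-domain region of this Parkinson's disease-associated serine/threonine kinase, with two cysteine-to-serine substitutions (C2024S/C2025S). The record does not state why these substitutions were introduced. The fragment sits downstream of a polyhedrin (polH) promoter and, according to the catalogue entry, carries an N-terminal His tag with a TEV protease site for affinity purification and tag removal. The feature table additionally marks a short His-tag-like segment just after the LRRK2 coding region, probably a backbone remnant; whether it is in frame with the insert is not stated. The backbone has paired, divergently oriented p10 and polyhedrin promoters, and human CDC37 lies downstream of one of the p10 promoters on the opposite strand. CDC37 is an Hsp90 co-chaperone that stabilises many kinases, so its co-expression presumably aids folding and yield of the LRRK2 fragment for biochemical or structural work.
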