Features (pLannotate 1.2.2; 21 found; start..end, strand, type, name):
    665..774     -  promoter       p10 promoter: baculovirus promoter for expression in insect cells
    764..871     -  CDS            P26 (fragment): POXIN_NPVOP - Protein inferred from homology: Swiss-Prot protein existence level 3. Nuclease that cleaves host 2',3'-cGAMP. From Orgyia pseudotsugata multicapsid polyhedrosis virus (OpMNPV).
    925..1016    -  promoter       polyhedrin promoter: polh from Autographa californica; promoter for the baculovirus polyhedrin gene
   1041..1150    +  promoter       p10 promoter: baculovirus promoter for expression in insect cells
   1170..1217    +  polyA_signal   poly(A) signal: synthetic polyadenylation signal
   1256..1347    +  promoter       polyhedrin promoter: polh from Autographa californica; promoter for the baculovirus polyhedrin gene
   1405..2289    +  CDS            LRRK2 (fragment): LRRK2_HUMAN - Also known as PARK8. Experimental evidence at protein level: Swiss-Prot protein existence level 1. Serine/threonine-protein kinase which phosphorylates a broad range of proteins involved in multiple processes such as neuronal plasticity, autophagy, and vesicle trafficking (PubMed:20949042, PubMed:22012985, PubMed:26824392, PubMed:29125462, PubMed:28720718, PubMed:29127255, PubMed:30398148, PubMed:29212815, PubMed:30635421, PubMed:21850687, PubMed:23395371, PubMed:17114044, PubMed:24687852, PubMed:26014385, PubMed:25201882). Is a key regulator of RAB GTPases by regulating the GTP/
   2315..2332    +  CDS            9xHis (fragment): 9xHis affinity tag
   2369..3726    +  misc_recomb    baculovirus recombination region (ORF1629): contains part of ORF1629
   3724..3801    -  CDS            P61 (fragment): P78_NPVAC - Experimental evidence at protein level: Swiss-Prot protein existence level 1. Plays a role in the transport of the nucleocapsids from the cytoplasm toward the host nucleus together with the host actin- polymerizing Arp2/3 complex. From Autographa californica nuclear polyhedrosis virus (AcMNPV).
   3989..4577    -  rep_origin     ori: high-copy-number ColE1/pMB1/pBR322/pUC origin of replication
   4748..5608    -  CDS            AmpR: β-lactamase; bla; confers resistance to ampicillin, carbenicillin, and related antibiotics
   5609..5713    -  promoter       AmpR promoter: bla
   5740..6195    +  rep_origin     f1 ori (sequence partly withheld): f1 bacteriophage origin of replication; arrow indicates direction of (+) strand synthesis
   6200..6266    -  CDS            lacZα (fragment): LacZα fragment of β-galactosidase; lacZ fragment
   6594..6718    +  CDS            lef2: baculovirus late expression factor 2
   6756..7361    +  CDS            ORF603: baculovirus ORF603 protein
   7432..9237    -  CDS            GUS: β-glucuronidase; uidA (or gusA) from E. coli
   9252..9567    -  promoter       p6.9 promoter: Autographa californica p6.9; baculovirus late basic protein promoter
   9585..9633    -  polyA_signal   poly(A) signal: synthetic polyadenylation signal
   9678..656     -  CDS            CDC37 (across the origin): CDC37_HUMAN - Also known as CDC37A. Experimental evidence at protein level: Swiss-Prot protein existence level 1. Co-chaperone that binds to numerous kinases and promotes their interaction with the Hsp90 complex, resulting in stabilization and promotion of their activity (PubMed:8666233). Inhibits HSP90AA1 ATPase activity (PubMed:23569206). From Homo sapiens (Human).
>Addgene plasmid #40372 | pBACgus4x/cdc37/LRRK2 1867-2161_C2024S/C2025S | depositor full sequence | sequence record 52049 | pBACgus4x/cdc37/LRRK2 1867-2161_C2024S/C2025S sequence 10155 bps
ATAAATTGCATGACGATTGTCTGGTGGGCCACCTGCTCCATGAGTGCACATTTCTCCTCCACCTCTAGGT
CAATGCACCAAATGACCAGGTAATTGGCTGTCTCCTCGCACACCAGGTGGACGTTGTCTGACAGGTACTT
TTGGCTGTCATCCCAGCGGCGAAGCATGCCAAAGTGCTTGATCTGTTTCTCGTATTTTTCCACGAAGGTC
TTGTGTTTCTGCTCCCTCACCTCCTCTGAGTCCTCCTCCGTCTTCTCGGGCTTGGTATTTACCATGCTCT
TGCTGAAGCCGTCTTTGCTGAGCGTGTCCACGTTCCAGGGCATGCTCTTCTCCTTCTTGCGCATCTCCTC
CAGCTTCTGCTCCCAGCTCCGCTCCTCCTTGCGCAGCTGCTGTGCCTCGGCCTGCAGGCGCTCCAGCTCT
GCCTTGCCGCCCTCGGCCACCTCCAGCTCCTTCAGTTTCCTCTGGCACTCGGCCACCTTGCGCTTGCACT
CGCGGCAGCCCCTGTCCAGTTCCTCCTTCTCCTTCTGGAACTGCTCCATGCGTTCCACCCGGGCCTGATG
CCGCCAGCGGAAGAGACTGGCCGTGTCGATGTTGGGGTGCGTCTCGTCTTCATCATCAGACACCTCAATG
TGGTCCCACACGCTGTAGTCCACCATGGATCTGTGATTGTAAATAAAATGTAATTTACAGTATAGTATTT
TAATTAATATACAAATGATTTGATAATAATTCTTATTTAACTATAATATATTGTGTTGGGTTGAATTAAA
GGTCCCGGCATCCTCAAATGCATAATTTCATAGTCCCCCTTGTTGTAAGTGATGCGTATTTCTGAATCTT
TGTAAAATAGCACACAAGACTCCAACGCGTTTGGCGTTTTATTTTCTTGCTCGACTCTAGTTTATTAGGC
CTCTAGAGATCCGTATTTATAGGTTTTTTTATTACAAAACTGTTACGAAAACAGTAAAATACTTATTTAT
TTGCGAGATGGTTATCATTTTAATTATCTCCATGATCCAATAACCTAGAATAAAGGGCCCGACCTTTAAT
TCAACCCAACACAATATATTATAGTTAAATAAGAATTATTATCAAATCATTTGTATATTAATTAAAATAC
TATACTGTAAATTACATTTTATTTACAATCACAGATCCCCGGGACTAGTAATAAAAGATGTTTATTTTCA
TTAGATGTGTGTGTTGGTTTTTTGTGTCTAGTAATAAAACCTAGAGGATCGATCCCCCGGATCTGATCAT
GGAGATAATTAAAATGATAACCATCTCGCAAATAAATAAGTATTTTACTGTTTTCGTAACAGTTTTGTAA
TAAAAAAACCTATAAATATCGGATCCATGCACCACCATCACCACCATCACCACGAGAACCTTTATTTCCA
AGGAAACATCATGCTCAACAACGATGAGCTCGAATTTGAACAAGCTCCAGAATTCCTGCTCGGCGACGGC
TCTTTCGGCTCCGTATACCGTGCTGCTTATGAAGGCGAAGAAGTCGCCGTAAAGATCTTCAACAAGCACA
CCTCGCTCCGTCTGCTCCGTCAGGAACTGGTCGTTCTGTGTCATCTGCACCATCCGAGCCTCATCTCCCT
GCTGGCCGCTGGCATCCGTCCTCGTATGCTGGTGATGGAGCTGGCATCCAAGGGCTCTCTCGACCGCCTG
CTGCAGCAGGACAAGGCTTCTCTGACCCGTACTCTGCAGCATCGTATCGCTCTGCATGTAGCTGACGGCC
TGCGTTATCTTCATTCTGCAATGATCATTTATCGCGACCTGAAACCTCATAATGTACTGCTGTTTACTCT
GTACCCGAACGCTGCCATCATCGCTAAGATTGCAGACTATGGTATTGCGCAGTACTCCTCCCGCATGGGC
ATTAAAACAAGCGAAGGTACGCCGGGTTTCCGTGCTCCAGAAGTGGCTCGTGGCAACGTTATTTACAACC
AGCAAGCTGACGTTTACTCGTTCGGTCTGCTCCTGTACGATATCCTGACTACCGGCGGCCGTATCGTAGA
AGGTCTGAAGTTCCCTAACGAATTCGACGAACTGGAAATCCAGGGCAAGCTGCCAGACCCGGTTAAAGAA
TACGGTTGCGCTCCGTGGCCGATGGTAGAGAAGCTCATCAAACAGTGCCTTAAAGAAAACCCTCAGGAAC
GTCCAACCTCTGCTCAAGTGTTCGACATCCTTAACAGCGCTGAACTCGTCTGTCTGACTCGCCGTATTCT
CCTGCCTAAGAATGTTATCGTGGAATGTATGGTTGCTACTCACCATAACTGATAAGCTTGCGGCCGCACT
CGAGCACCACCACCACCACCACTAACCTAGGTAGCTGAGCGCATGCAAGCTGATCCGGGTTATTAGTACA
TTTATTAAGCGCTAGATTCTGTGCGTTGTTGATTTACAGACAATTGTTGTACGTATTTTAATAATTCATT
AAATTTATAATCTTTAGGGTGGTATGTTAGAGCGAAAATCAAATGATTTTCAGCGTCTTTATATCTGAAT
TTAAATATTAAATCCTCAATAGATTTGTAAAATAGGTTTCGATTAGTTTCAAACAAGGGTTGTTTTTCCG
AACCGATGGCTGGACTATCTAATGGATTTTCGCTCAACGCCACAAAACTTGCCAAATCTTGTAGCAGCAA
TCTAGCTTTGTCGATATTCGTTTGTGTTTTGTTTTGTAATAAAGGTTCGACGTCGTTCAAAATATTATGC
GCTTTTGTATTTCTTTCATCACTGTCGTTAGTGTACAATTGACTCGACGTAAACACGTTAAATAGAGCTT
GGACATATTTAACATCGGGCGTGTTAGCTTTATTAGGCCGATTATCGTCGTCGTCCCAACCCTCGTCGTT
AGAAGTTGCTTCCGAAGACGATTTTGCCATAGCCACACGACGCCTATTAATTGTGTCGGCTAACACGTCC
GCGATCAAATTTGTAGTTGAGCTTTTTGGAATTATTTCTGATTGCGGGCGTTTTTGGGCGGGTTTCAATC
TAACTGTGCCCGATTTTAATTCAGACAACACGTTAGAAAGCGATGGTGCAGGCGGTGGTAACATTTCAGA
CGGCAAATCTACTAATGGCGGCGGTGGTGGAGCTGATGATAAATCTACCATCGGTGGAGGCGCAGGCGGG
GCTGGCGGCGGAGGCGGAGGCGGAGGTGGTGGCGGTGATGCAGACGGCGGTTTAGGCTCAAATGTCTCTT
TAGGCAACACAGTCGGCACCTCAACTATTGTACTGGTTTCGGGCGCCGTTTTTGGTTTGACCGGTCTGAG
ACGAGTGCGATTTTTTTCGTTTCTAATAGCTTCCAACAATTGTTGTCTGTCGTCTAAAGGTGCAGCGGGT
TGAGGTTCCGTCGGCATTGGTGGAGCGGGCGGCAATTCAGACATCGATGGTGGTGGTGGTGGTGGAGGCG
CTGGAATGTTAGGCACGGGAGAAGGTGGTGGCGGCGGTGCCGCCGGTATAATTTGTTCTGGTTTAGTTTG
TTCGCGCACGATTGTGGGCACCGGCGCAGGCGCCGCTGGCTGCACAACGGAAGGTCGTCTGCTTCGAGGC
AGCGCTTGGGGTGGTGGCAATTCAATATTATAATTGGAATACAAATCGTAAAAATCTGCTATAAGCATTG
TAATTTCGCTATCGTTTACCGTGCCGATATTTAACAACCGCTCAATGTAAGCAATTGTATTGTAAAGAGA
TTGTCTCAAGCTCGGATCGATCCCGCACGCCGATAACAAGCCTTTTCATTTTTACTACAGCATTGTAGTG
GCGAGACACTTCGCTGTCGTCGAGGTTTAAACGCTTCCTCGCTCACTGACTCGCTGCGCTCGGTCGTTCG
GCTGCGGCGAGCGGTATCAGCTCACTCAAAGGCGGTAATACGGTTATCCACAGAATCAGGGGATAACGCA
GGAAAGAACATGTGAGCAAAAGGCCAGCAAAAGGCCAGGAACCGTAAAAAGGCCGCGTTGCTGGCGTTTT
TCCATAGGCTCCGCCCCCCTGACGAGCATCACAAAAATCGACGCTCAAGTCAGAGGTGGCGAAACCCGAC
AGGACTATAAAGATACCAGGCGTTTCCCCCTGGAAGCTCCCTCGTGCGCTCTCCTGTTCCGACCCTGCCG
CTTACCGGATACCTGTCCGCCTTTCTCCCTTCGGGAAGCGTGGCGCTTTCTCATAGCTCACGCTGTAGGT
ATCTCAGTTCGGTGTAGGTCGTTCGCTCCAAGCTGGGCTGTGTGCACGAACCCCCCGTTCAGCCCGACCG
CTGCGCCTTATCCGGTAACTATCGTCTTGAGTCCAACCCGGTAAGACACGACTTATCGCCACTGGCAGCA
GCCACTGGTAACAGGATTAGCAGAGCGAGGTATGTAGGCGGTGCTACAGAGTTCTTGAAGTGGTGGCCTA
ACTACGGCTACACTAGAAGGACAGTATTTGGTATCTGCGCTCTGCTGAAGCCAGTTACCTTCGGAAAAAG
AGTTGGTAGCTCTTGATCCGGCAAACAAACCACCGCTGGTAGCGGTGGTTTTTTTGTTTGCAAGCAGCAG
ATTACGCGCAGAAAAAAAGGATCTCAAGAAGATCCTTTGATCTTTTCTACGGGGTCTGACGCTCAGTGGA
ACGAAAACTCACGTTAAGGGATTTTGGTCATGAGATTATCAAAAAGGATCTTCACCTAGATCCTTTTAAA
TTAAAAATGAAGTTTTAAATCAATCTAAAGTATATATGAGTAAACTTGGTCTGACAGTTACCAATGCTTA
ATCAGTGAGGCACCTATCTCAGCGATCTGTCTATTTCGTTCATCCATAGTTGCCTGACTCCCCGTCGTGT
AGATAACTACGATACGGGAGGGCTTACCATCTGGCCCCAGTGCTGCAATGATACCGCGAGACCCACGCTC
ACCGGCTCCAGATTTATCAGCAATAAACCAGCCAGCCGGAAGGGCCGAGCGCAGAAGTGGTCCTGCAACT
TTATCCGCCTCCATCCAGTCTATTAATTGTTGCCGGGAAGCTAGAGTAAGTAGTTCGCCAGTTAATAGTT
TGCGCAACGTTGTTGCCATTGCTACAGGCATCGTGGTGTCACGCTCGTCGTTTGGTATGGCTTCATTCAG
CTCCGGTTCCCAACGATCAAGGCGAGTTACATGATCCCCCATGTTGTGCAAAAAAGCGGTTAGCTCCTTC
GGTCCTCCGATCGTTGTCAGAAGTAAGTTGGCCGCAGTGTTATCACTCATGGTTATGGCAGCACTGCATA
ATTCTCTTACTGTCATGCCATCCGTAAGATGCTTTTCTGTGACTGGTGAGTACTCAACCAAGTCATTCTG
AGAATAGTGTATGCGGCGACCGAGTTGCTCTTGCCCGGCGTCAATACGGGATAATACCGCGCCACATAGC
AGAACTTTAAAAGTGCTCATCATTGGAAAACGTTCTTCGGGGCGAAAACTCTCAAGGATCTTACCGCTGT
TGAGATCCAGTTCGATGTAACCCACTCGTGCACCCAACTGATCTTCAGCATCTTTTACTTTCACCAGCGT
TTCTGGGTGAGCAAAAACAGGAAGGCAAAATGCCGCAAAAAAGGGAATAAGGGCGACACGGAAATGTTGA
ATACTCATACTCTTCCTTTTTCAATATTATTGAAGCATTTATCAGGGTTATTGTCTCATGAGCGGATACA
TATTTGAATGTATTTAGAAAAATAAACAAATAGGGGTTCCGCGCACATTTCCCCGAAAAGTGCCACCTG
[124 nt withheld, positions 5740-5863]
C
[91 nt withheld, positions 5865-5955]
A
[49 nt withheld, positions 5957-6005]
CCTTTGACGTTGGAGTCCACGTTCTTT
[37 nt withheld, positions 6033-6069]
ACCCTATCTCGGTCTATTCTTTTGATTTATAAGGGATTTTGCCGATTTCGGCCTATTGGTTAAAAAATGA
GCTGATTTAACAAAAATTTAACGCGAATTTTAACAAAATATTAACGTTTACAATTTCCCATTCGCCATTC
AGGCTGCGCAACTGTTGGGAAGGGCGATCGGTGCGGGCCTCTTCGCTATTACGCCAGGAACGGCTCCGCC
CACTATTAATGAAATTAAAAATTCCAATTTTAAAAAACGCAGCAAGAGAAACATTTGTATGAAAGAATGC
GTAGAAGGAAAGAAAAATGTCGTCGACATGCTGAACAACAAGATTAATATGCCTCCGTGTATAAAAAAAA
TATTGAACGATTTGAAAGAAAACAATGTACCGCGCGGCGGTATGTACAGGAAGAGGTTTATACTAAACTG
TTACATTGCAAACGTGGTTTCGTGTGCCAAGTGTGAAAACCGATGTTTAATCAAGGCTCTGACGCATTTC
TACAACCACGACTCCAAGTGTGTGGGTGAAGTCATGCATCTTTTAATCAAATCCCAAGATGTGTATAAAC
CACCAAACTGCCAAAAAATGAAAACTGTCGACAAGCTCTGTCCGTTTGCTGGCAACTGCAAGGGTCTCAA
TCCTATTTGTAATTATTGAATAATAAAACAATTATAAATGCTAAATTTGTTTTTTATTAACGATACAAAC
CAAACGCAACAAGAACATTTGTAGTATTATCTATAATTGAAAACGCGTAGTTATAATCGCTGAGGTAATA
TTTAAAATCATTTTCAAATGATTCACAGTTAATTTGCGACAATATAATTTTATTTTCACATAAACTAGAC
GCCTTGTCGTCTTCTTCTTCGTATTCCTTCTCTTTTTCATTTTTCTCTTCATAAAAATTAACATAGTTAT
TATCGTATCCATATATGTATCTATCGTATAGAGTAAATTTTTTGTTGTCATAAATATATATGTCTTTTTT
AATGGGGTGTATAGTACCGCTGCGCATAGTTTTTCTGTAATTTACAACAGTGCTATTTTCTGGTAGTTCT
TCGGAGTGTGTTGCTTTAATTATTAAATTTATATAATCAATGAATTTGGGATCGTCGGTTTTGTACAATA
TGTTGCCGGCATAGTACGCAGCTTCTTCTAGTTCAATTACACCATTTTTTAGCAGCACCGGATTAACATA
ACTTTCCAAAATGTTGTACGAACCGTTAAACAAAAACAGTTCACCTCCCTTTTCTATACTATTGTCTGCG
AGCAGTTGTTTGTTGTTAAAAATAACAGCCATTGTAATGAGACGCACAAACTAATATCACAAACTGGAAA
TGTCTATCAATATATAGTTGCTGATCAGATCCTCATTGTTTGCCTCCCTGCTGCGGTTTTTCACCGAAGT
TCATGCCAGTCCAGCGTTTTTGCAGCAGAAAAGCCGCCGACTTCGGTTTGCGGTCGCGAGTGAAGATCCC
TTTCTTGTTACCGCCAACGCGCAATATGCCTTGCGAGGTCGCAAAATCGGCGAAATTCCATACCTGTTCA
CCGACGACGGCGCTGACGCGATCAAAGACGCGGTGATACATATCCAGCCATGCACACTGATACTCTTCAC
TCCACATGTCGGTGTACATTGAGTGCAGCCCGGCTAACGTATCCACGCCGTATTCGGTGATGATAATCGG
CTGATGCAGTTTCTCCTGCCAGGCCAGAAGTTCTTTTTCCAGTACCTTCTCTGCCGTTTCCAAATCGCCG
CTTTGGACATACCATCCGTAATAACGGTTCAGGCACAGCACATCAAAGAGATCGCTGATGGTATCGGTGT
GAGCGTCGCAGAACATTACATTGACGCAGGTGATCGGACGCGTCGGGTCGAGTTTACGCGTTGCTTCCGC
CAGTGGCGCGAAATATTCCCGTGCACCTTGCGGACGGGTATCCGGTTCGTTGGCAATACTCCACATCACC
ACGCTTGGGTGGTTTTTGTCACGCGCTATCAGCTCTTTAATCGCCTGTAAGTGCGCTTGCTGAGTTTCCC
CGTTGACTGCCTCTTCGCTGTACAGTTCTTTCGGCTTGTTGCCCGCTTCGAAACCAATGCCTAAAGAGAG
CGAAAAGCCGACAGCAGCAGTTTCATCAATCACCACGATGCCATGTTCATCTGCCCAGTCGAGCATCTCT
TCAGCGTAAGGGTAATGCGAGGTACGGTAGGAGTTGGCCCCAATCCAGTCCATTAATGCGTGGTCGTGCA
CCATCAGCACGTTATCGAATCCTTTGCCACGTAAGTCCGCATCTTCATGACGACCAAAGCCAGTAAAGTA
GAACGGTTTGTGGTTAATCAGGAACTGTTGGCCCTTCACTGCCACTGACCGGATGCCGACGCGAAGCGGG
TAGATATCACACTCTGTCTGGCTTTTGGCTGTGACGCACAGTTCATAGAGATAACCTTCACCCGGTTGCC
AGAGGTGCGGATTCACCACTTGCAAAGTCCCGCTAGTGCCTTGTCCAGTTGCAACCACCTGTTGATCCGC
ATCACGCAGTTCAACGCTGACATCACCATTGGCCACCACCTGCCAGTCAACAGACGCGTGGTTACAGTCT
TGCGCGACATGCGTCACCACGGTGATATCGTCCACCCAGGTGTTCGGCGTGGTGTAGAGCATTACGCTGC
GATGGATTCCGGCATAGTTAAAGAAATCATGGAAGTAAGACTGCTTTTTCTTGCCGTTTTCGTCGGTAAT
CACCATTCCCGGCGGGATAGTCTGCCAGTTCAGTTCGTTGTTCACACAAACGGTGATACGTACACTTTTC
CCGGCAATAACATACGGCGTGACATCGGCTTCAAATGGCGTATAGCCGCCCTGATGCTCCATCACTTCCT
GATTATTGACCCACACTTTGCCGTAATGAGTGACCGCATCGAAACGCAGCACGATACGCTGGCCTGCCCA
ACCTTTCGGTATAAAGACTTCGCGCTGATACCAGACGTTGCCCGCATAATTACGAATATCTGCATCGGCG
AACTGATCGTTAAAACTGCCTGGCACAGCAATTGCCCGGCTTTCTTGTAACGCGCTTTCCCACCAACGCT
GATCAATTCCACAGTTTTCGCGATCCAGACTGAATGCCCACAGGCCGTCGAGTTTTTTGATTTCACGGGT
TGGGGTTTCTACAGGACGGACCATATTTATAGGTGTAATTTATGTAGCTGTAATTTTTACCTTATTAATA
TTTTTTACGCTTTGCATTCGACGACTGAACTCCCAAATATATGTTTAACTCGTCTTGGTCGTTTGAATTT
TTGTTGCTGTGTTTCCTAATATTTTCCATCACCTTAAATATGTTATTGTAATCCTCAATGTTGAACTTGC
AATTGGACACGGCATAGTTTTCCATAGTCGTGTAAAACATGGTATTGGCTGCATTGTAATACATCCGACT
GAGCGGGTACGGATCTATGTGTTTGAGCAGCCTGTTCAAAAACTCTGCATCGTCGCAAAACGGAATTTCG
TCGACAGATCGTAACCACACAAAAAACCAACACACAGTTCTAATGAAAATAAAGAACTTTTATTATCCTC
AGGTCTAGCTGGAATTCTTATCAGGTTTCAGGCTCGGGCACACTGACATCCTTCTCATCGCCCGTCTTGG
GAACAGCTTCCAGTAATGGGTCCCCAGGACCTGCCTCCTCTCCCTCCTTGGCCTCGCTGGCCTTAGAGTT
GGGGACCCAGAGGCCAGAGTCAATGCAGCGCTGCATGTGGTACTTTGCGTCGGTGGGGTCCATCTTGCTG
ATGGCGTCCTGCAGCATCTGCACGTCCTTCACATCGAAGCACTTCTGGAGTTCCTCAGGGAGGGACTCGT
AGACCTCGACGGGGTCCAGGCCGCCGGGGCCGAGCCGCTTCTTGCGCTCCTCCTCCTCGTACTCCTTCAT
GGCCTTCTCGATGCGCAGCTTGGCACGGCCCCGCACACGCTCCTTGAAGGCTTCCAGCTCGTCGTTGAAG
CCCTCCATGTACTGGCGATCGGCTGTCTTAATCTTAGTGAAGAACTGCCGGAAGCAGGCCCGGGGGTCCA
CCTTTAGGCTCTTGGCCAGCTCCAGG
