>Addgene plasmid #40372 | pBACgus4x/cdc37/LRRK2 1867-2161_C2024S/C2025S | addgene partial sequence | sequence record 52967 | DSP2466Rev 5'-AATAACCCGGATCAGCTT-3'
TGGTGGTGGTGGTGGTGCTCGAGTGCGGCCGCAAGCTTATCATCAGTTATGGTGAGTAGCAACCATACAT
TCCACGATAACATTCTTAGGCAGGAGAATACGGCGAGTCAGACAGACGAGTTCAGCGCTGTTAAGGATGT
CGAACACTTGAGCAGAGGTTGGACGTTCCTGAGGGTTTTCTTTAAGGCACTGTTTGATGAGCTTCTCTAC
CATCGGCCACGGAGCGCAACCGTATTCTTTAACCGGGTCTGGCAGCTTGCCCTGGATTTCCAGTTCGTCG
AATTCGTTAGGGAACTTCAGACCTTCTACGATACGGCCGCCGGTAGTCAGGATATCGTACAGGAGCAGAC
CGAACGAGTAAACGTCAGCTTGCTGGTTGTAAATAACGTTGCCACGAGCCACTTCTGGAGCACGGAAACC
CGGCGTACCTTCGCTTGTTTTAATGCCCATGCGGGAGGAGTACTGCGCAATACCATAGTCTGCAATCTTA
GCGATGATGGCAGCGTTCGGGTACAGAGTAAACAGCAGTACATTATGAGGTTTCAGGTCGCGATAAATGA
TCATTGCAGAATGAAGATAACGCAGGCCGTCAGCTACATGCAGAGCGATACGATGCTGCAGAGTACGGGT
CAGAGAAGCCTTGTCCTGCTGCAGCAGGCGGTCGAGAGAGCCCTTGGATGCCAGCTCCATCACCAGCATA
CGAGGACGGATGCCAGCGGCCAGCAGGGAGATGAGGCTCGGATGGTGCAGATGACACAGAACGACCAGTT
CCTGACGGAGCAGACGGAGCGAGGTGTGCTTGTTGAAGATCTTTACGGCGACTTCTTCGCCTTCATAAGC
AGCACGGTATACGGAGCCGAAAGAGCCGTCGCCGAGCAGGAATTCTGGAGCTTGTT
