>Addgene plasmid #40372 | pBACgus4x/cdc37/LRRK2 1867-2161_C2024S/C2025S | addgene partial sequence | sequence record 52968 | DSP2466For 5'-GAATTTCGTCGACAGATC-3'
TCTAATGAAAATAAAGAACTTTTATTATCCTCAGGTCTAGCTGGAATTCTTATCAGGTTTCAGGCTCGGG
CACACTGACATCCTTCTCATCGCCCGTCTTGGGAACAGCTTCCAGTAATGGGTCCCCAGGACCTGCCTCC
TCTCCCTCCTTGGCCTCGCTGGCCTTAGAGTTGGGGACCCAGAGGCCAGAGTCAATGCAGCGCTGCATGT
GGTACTTTGCGTCGGTGGGGTCCATCTTGCTGATGGCGTCCTGCAGCATCTGCACGTCCTTCACATCGAA
GCACTTCTGGAGTTCCTCAGGGAGGGACTCGTAGACCTCGACGGGGTCCAGGCCGCCGGGGCCGAGCCGC
TTCTTGCGCTCCTCCTCCTCGTACTCCTTCATGGCCTTCTCGATGCGCAGCTTGGCACGGCCCCGCACAC
GCTCCTTGAAGGCTTCCAGCTCGTCGTTGAAGCCCTCCATGTACTGGCGATCGGCTGTCTTAATCTTAGT
GAAGAACTGCCGGAAGCAGGCCCGGGGGTCCACCTTTAGGCTCTTGGCCAGCTCCAGGATAAATTGCATG
ACGATTGTCTGGTGGGCCACCTGCTCCATGAGTGCACATTTCTCCTCCACCTCTAGGTCAATGCACCAAA
TGACCAGGTAATTGGCTGTCTCCTCGCACACCAGGTGGACGTTGTCTGACAGGTACTTTTGGCTGTCATC
CCAGCGGCGAAGCATGCCAAAGTGCTTGATCTGTTTCTCGTATTTTTCCACGAAGGTCTTGTGTTTCTGC
TCCCTCACCTCCTCT
